Addgene plasmid #43969: N112 nLV EF-1a-PGK-Puro Gal4-HP1a CS
Depositing lab: Jerry Crabtree. Depositing organization: Stanford University. Publication: Dynamics and memory of heterochromatin in living cells. Hathaway NA, Bell O, Hodges C, Miller EL, Neel DS, Crabtree GR. Cell. 2012 Jun 22;149(7):1447-60. doi: 10.1016/j.cell.2012.03.052. Epub 2012 Jun 14. PubMed 22704655.
Backbone
  Vector backbone: N103
  Backbone size w/o insert (bp): 8600
  Vector type: Lentiviral
  Selectable markers: Puromycin
Growth in bacteria
  Bacterial resistance: Ampicillin, 100 μg/mL
  Growth temperature: 37°C
  Growth strain: Stbl3
  Copy number: High Copy
Gene/Insert
  Gene/Insert name: Cbx5
  Species: M. musculus (mouse)
  Insert size (bp): 357
  Mutation: N-term chromo domain removed
  Entrez Gene: Cbx5 (a.k.a. 2610029O15Rik, HP1, Hp1a, Hp1alpha)
  Promoter: EF-1a
  Tag / fusion protein: Gal4/DBD (N terminal on insert)
  Cloning method: Ligation Independent Cloning
  Sequencing primers: 5′ GGCACTTGATGTAATTCTCCTTG; 3′ gtggatgtggaatgtgtgcga
Terms and licenses: Academic/Nonprofit Terms; Industry Terms: Not Available to Industry
How to cite: N112 nLV EF-1a-PGK-Puro Gal4-HP1a CS was a gift from Jerry Crabtree (Addgene plasmid # 43969 ; http://n2t.net/addgene:43969 ; RRID:Addgene_43969)
