[The description below was written by a language model from this plasmid's Addgene catalogue record and pLannotate feature annotations shown in this document.]
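Description:
N112 nLV EF-1a-PGK-Puro Gal4-HP1a CS is an HIV-1-based lentiviral transfer plasmid built on the N103 backbone, about 9.5 kb in total. It is propagated in E. coli through a high-copy ColE1/pUC-type origin with ampicillin selection (AmpR under its bla promoter); the record lists a recombination-deficient strain, as is common for LTR-containing plasmids. The viral portion is flanked by two LTR elements, both annotated as truncated. Between them lie the Ψ packaging signal with an adjoining gag fragment, the Rev response element for Rev-dependent nuclear export of the genomic RNA, and the cPPT/CTS, which aids transduction. A WPRE sits downstream of the expression cassettes to boost transcript levels. Fragments annotated as nef and Rev appear to be residual HIV-1 sequence around the LTRs rather than intended coding regions.

The payload consists of two tandem cassettes. The human EF-1α core promoter with its intron A drives a fusion of the yeast GAL4 DNA-binding domain, placed N-terminally, to a 357 bp fragment of mouse Cbx5 (HP1α) from which the N-terminal chromodomain has been removed. The "CS" in the name presumably refers to the remaining chromoshadow-containing portion, although the record does not spell this out. Immediately downstream, the mouse PGK promoter drives puromycin N-acetyltransferase, allowing selection of stably transduced mammalian cells.

The GAL4 domain allows the HP1α fragment to be tethered to GAL4 binding sites placed at a locus of interest. This fits the associated study on the dynamics and memory of heterochromatin in living cells, where recruiting an HP1α fragment would test its ability to induce repressive chromatin.
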