Features (pLannotate 1.2.2; 25 found; start..end, strand, type, name):
    377..634     +  LTR            5' LTR (truncated): truncated 5' long terminal repeat (LTR) from HIV-1
    681..806     +  misc_feature   HIV-1 Ψ: packaging signal of human immunodeficiency virus type 1
    790..1128    +  CDS            HIV-1 gag (fragment): gag protein from human immunodeficiency virus 1; gag
   1303..1536    +  misc_feature   RRE: The Rev response element (RRE) of HIV-1 allows for Rev-dependent mRNA export from the nucleus to the cytoplasm.
   1913..2013    +  CDS            Rev (fragment): human immunodeficiency virus 1 (HIV-1) Rev protein; rev; enhances nuclear export of unspliced and incompletely spliced viral mRNAs
   2028..2144    +  misc_feature   cPPT/CTS: central polypurine tract and central termination sequence of HIV-1
   2221..2432    +  promoter       EF-1α core promoter: core promoter for human elongation factor EF-1α
   2433..3371    +  intron         EF-1α intron A: intron upstream of the start codon of human EF-1α
   3401..3841    +  CDS            GAL4 DNA binding domain: DNA binding domain of the GAL4 transcriptional activator; Saccharomyces cerevisiae GAL4 (truncated)
   3842..4198    +  CDS            Cbx5 (fragment): CBX5_MOUSE - Also known as Hp1a. Experimental evidence at protein level: Swiss-Prot protein existence level 1. Component of heterochromatin that recognizes and binds histone H3 tails methylated at 'Lys-9' (H3K9me), leading to epigenetic repression. In contrast, it is excluded from chromatin when 'Tyr-41' of histone H3 is phosphorylated (H3Y41ph). Can interact with lamin-B receptor (LBR). This interaction can contribute to the association of the heterochromatin with the inner nuclear membrane. Involved in the formation of functional kinetochore through interaction with MIS12 complex proteins (B
   4244..4743    +  promoter       PGK promoter: mouse phosphoglycerate kinase 1 promoter
   4764..5363    +  CDS            PuroR: puromycin N-acetyltransferase; pac from Streptomyces alboniger; confers resistance to puromycin
   5381..5969    +  misc_feature   WPRE: woodchuck hepatitis virus posttranscriptional regulatory element
   5986..6090    +  CDS            nef (fragment): NEF_HV1Z2 - Experimental evidence at protein level: Swiss-Prot protein existence level 1. Extracellular Nef protein targets CD4(+) T-lymphocytes for apoptosis by interacting with CXCR4 surface receptors. From Human immunodeficiency virus type 1 group M subtype D (isolate Z2/CDC-Z34) (HIV-1).
   6089..6505    +  CDS            nef (fragment): NEF_HV1BR - Experimental evidence at protein level: Swiss-Prot protein existence level 1. Extracellular Nef protein targets CD4(+) T-lymphocytes for apoptosis by interacting with CXCR4 surface receptors (PubMed:14990729). From Human immunodeficiency virus type 1 group M subtype B (isolate BRU/LAI) (HIV-1).
   6553..6810    +  LTR            5' LTR (truncated): truncated 5' long terminal repeat (LTR) from HIV-1
   6963..6979    -  protein_bind   lac operator: The lac repressor binds to the lac operator to inhibit transcription in E. coli. This inhibition can be relieved by adding lactose or isopropyl-β-D-thiogalactopyranoside (IPTG). lac repressor encoded by lacI
   6987..7017    -  promoter       lac promoter: promoter for the E. coli lac operon
   7032..7053    -  protein_bind   CAP binding site: CAP binding activates transcription in the presence of cAMP. E. coli catabolite activator protein
   7066..7158    -  CDS            lacI (fragment): lac repressor; lacI; The lac repressor binds to the lac operator to inhibit transcription in E. coli. This inhibition can be relieved by adding lactose or isopropyl-β-D-thiogalactopyranoside (IPTG).
   7341..7926    -  rep_origin     ori: high-copy-number ColE1/pMB1/pBR322/pUC origin of replication
   8097..8957    -  CDS            AmpR: β-lactamase; bla; confers resistance to ampicillin, carbenicillin, and related antibiotics
   8958..9062    -  promoter       AmpR promoter: bla
   9110..9244    +  polyA_signal   SV40 poly(A) signal: SV40 polyadenylation signal
   9459..329     +  CDS            nef (fragment) (across the origin): NEF_HV1BR - Experimental evidence at protein level: Swiss-Prot protein existence level 1. Extracellular Nef protein targets CD4(+) T-lymphocytes for apoptosis by interacting with CXCR4 surface receptors (PubMed:14990729). From Human immunodeficiency virus type 1 group M subtype B (isolate BRU/LAI) (HIV-1).
>Addgene plasmid #43969 | N112 nLV EF-1a-PGK-Puro Gal4-HP1a CS | depositor full sequence | sequence record 59584 | N112 nLV EF-1a-PGK-Puro Gal4-HP1a CS sequence 9459 bps
TGGAAGGGCTAATTCACTCCCAAAGAAGACAAGATATCCTTGATCTGTGGATCTACCACACACAAGGCTA
CTTCCCTGATTAGCAGAACTACACACCAGGGCCAGGGGTCAGATATCCACTGACCTTTGGATGGTGCTAC
AAGCTAGTACCAGTTGAGCCAGATAAGGTAGAAGAGGCCAATAAAGGAGAGAACACCAGCTTGTTACACC
CTGTGAGCCTGCATGGGATGGATGACCCGGAGAGAGAAGTGTTAGAGTGGAGGTTTGACAGCCGCCTAGC
ATTTCATCACGTGGCCCGAGAGCTGCATCCGGAGTACTTCAAGAACTGCTGATATCGAGCTTGCTACAAG
GGACTTTCCGCTGGGGACTTTCCAGGGAGGCGTGGCCTGGGCGGGACTGGGGAGTGGCGAGCCCTCAGAT
CCTGCATATAAGCAGCTGCTTTTTGCCTGTACTGGGTCTCTCTGGTTAGACCAGATCTGAGCCTGGGAGC
TCTCTGGCTAACTAGGGAACCCACTGCTTAAGCCTCAATAAAGCTTGCCTTGAGTGCTTCAAGTAGTGTG
TGCCCGTCTGTTGTGTGACTCTGGTAACTAGAGATCCCTCAGACCCTTTTAGTCAGTGTGGAAAATCTCT
AGCAGTGGCGCCCGAACAGGGACTTGAAAGCGAAAGGGAAACCAGAGGAGCTCTCTCGACGCAGGACTCG
GCTTGCTGAAGCGCGCACGGCAAGAGGCGAGGGGCGGCGACTGGTGAGTACGCCAAAAATTTTGACTAGC
GGAGGCTAGAAGGAGAGAGATGGGTGCGAGAGCGTCAGTATTAAGCGGGGGAGAATTAGATCGCGATGGG
AAAAAATTCGGTTAAGGCCAGGGGGAAAGAAAAAATATAAATTAAAACATATAGTATGGGCAAGCAGGGA
GCTAGAACGATTCGCAGTTAATCCTGGCCTGTTAGAAACATCAGAAGGCTGTAGACAAATACTGGGACAG
CTACAACCATCCCTTCAGACAGGATCAGAAGAACTTAGATCATTATATAATACAGTAGCAACCCTCTATT
GTGTGCATCAAAGGATAGAGATAAAAGACACCAAGGAAGCTTTAGACAAGATAGAGGAAGAGCAAAACAA
AAGTAAGACCACCGCACAGCAAGCGGCCGGCCGCTGATCTTCAGACCTGGAGGAGGAGATATGAGGGACA
ATTGGAGAAGTGAATTATATAAATATAAAGTAGTAAAAATTGAACCATTAGGAGTAGCACCCACCAAGGC
AAAGAGAAGAGTGGTGCAGAGAGAAAAAAGAGCAGTGGGAATAGGAGCTTTGTTCCTTGGGTTCTTGGGA
GCAGCAGGAAGCACTATGGGCGCAGCGTCAATGACGCTGACGGTACAGGCCAGACAATTATTGTCTGGTA
TAGTGCAGCAGCAGAACAATTTGCTGAGGGCTATTGAGGCGCAACAGCATCTGTTGCAACTCACAGTCTG
GGGCATCAAGCAGCTCCAGGCAAGAATCCTGGCTGTGGAAAGATACCTAAAGGATCAACAGCTCCTGGGG
ATTTGGGGTTGCTCTGGAAAACTCATTTGCACCACTGCTGTGCCTTGGAATGCTAGTTGGAGTAATAAAT
CTCTGGAACAGATTTGGAATCACACGACCTGGATGGAGTGGGACAGAGAAATTAACAATTACACAAGCTT
AATACACTCCTTAATTGAAGAATCGCAAAACCAGCAAGAAAAGAATGAACAAGAATTATTGGAATTAGAT
AAATGGGCAAGTTTGTGGAATTGGTTTAACATAACAAATTGGCTGTGGTATATAAAATTATTCATAATGA
TAGTAGGAGGCTTGGTAGGTTTAAGAATAGTTTTTGCTGTACTTTCTATAGTGAATAGAGTTAGGCAGGG
ATATTCACCATTATCGTTTCAGACCCACCTCCCAACCCCGAGGGGACCCGACAGGCCCGAAGGAATAGAA
GAAGAAGGTGGAGAGAGAGACAGAGACAGATCCATTCGATTAGTGAACGGATCTCGACGGTATCGCCTTT
AAAAGAAAAGGGGGGATTGGGGGGTACAGTGCAGGGGAAAGAATAGTAGACATAATAGCAACAGACATAC
AAACTAAAGAACTACAAAAACAAATTACAAAAATTCAAAATTTTCGGGTTTATTACAGGGACAGCAGAGA
TCCAGTTTATCGATGAGGCCCTTTCGTCTTCACTCGAGGTGCCCGTCAGTGGGCAGAGCGCACATCGCCC
ACAGTCCCCGAGAAGTTGGGGGGAGGGGTCGGCAATTGAACCGGTGCCTAGAGAAGGTGGCGCGGGGTAA
ACTGGGAAAGTGATGTCGTGTACTGGCTCCGCCTTTTTCCCGAGGGTGGGGGAGAACCGTATATAAGTGC
AGTAGTCGCCGTGAACGTTCTTTTTCGCAACGGGTTTGCCGCCAGAACACAGGTAAGTGCCGTGTGTGGT
TCCCGCGGGCCTGGCCTCTTTACGGGTTATGGCCCTTGCGTGCCTTGAATTACTTCCACCTGGCTGCAGT
ACGTGATTCTTGATCCCGAGCTTCGGGTTGGAAGTGGGTGGGAGAGTTCGAGGCCTTGCGCTTAAGGAGC
CCCTTCGCCTCGTGCTTGAGTTGAGGCCTGGCCTGGGCGCTGGGGCCGCCGCGTGCGAATCTGGTGGCAC
CTTCGCGCCTGTCTCGCTGCTTTCGATAAGTCTCTAGCCATTTAAAATTTTTGATGACCTGCTGCGACGC
TTTTTTTCTGGCAAGATAGTCTTGTAAATGCGGGCCAAGATCTGCACACTGGTATTTCGGTTTTTGGGGC
CGCGGGCGGCGACGGGGCCCGTGCGTCCCAGCGCACATGTTCGGCGAGGCGGGGCCTGCGAGCGCGGCCA
CCGAGAATCGGACGGGGGTAGTCTCAAGCTGGCCGGCCTGCTCTGGTGCCTGGCCTCGCGCCGCCGTGTA
TCGCCCCGCCCTGGGCGGCAAGGCTGGCCCGGTCGGCACCAGTTGCGTGAGCGGAAAGATGGCCGCTTCC
CGGCCCTGCTGCAGGGAGCTCAAAATGGAGGACGCGGCGCTCGGGAGAGCGGGCGGGTGAGTCACCCACA
CAAAGGAAAAGGGCCTTTCCGTCCTCAGCCGTCGCTTCATGTGACTCCACGGAGTACCGGGCGCCGTCCA
GGCACCTCGATTAGTTCTCGAGCTTTTGGAGTACGTCGTCTTTAGGTTGGGGGGAGGGGTTTTATGCGAT
GGAGTTTCCCCACACTGAGTGGGTGGAGACTGAAGTTAGGCCAGCTTGGCACTTGATGTAATTCTCCTTG
GAATTTGCCCTTTTTGAGTTTGGATCTTGGTTCATTCTCAAGCCTCAGACAGTGGTTCAAAGTTTTTTTC
TTCCATTTCAGGTGTCGTGAGGATCCGCGGCCGCGCCACCATGAAGCTACTGTCTTCTATCGAACAAGCA
TGCGATATTTGCCGACTTAAAAAGCTCAAGTGCTCCAAAGAAAAACCGAAGTGCGCCAAGTGTCTGAAGA
ACAACTGGGAGTGTCGCTACTCTCCCAAAACCAAAAGGTCTCCGCTGACTAGGGCACATCTGACAGAAGT
GGAATCAAGGCTAGAAAGACTGGAACAGCTATTTCTACTGATTTTTCCTCGAGAAGACCTTGACATGATT
TTGAAAATGGATTCTTTACAGGATATAAAAGCATTGTTAACAGGATTATTTGTACAAGATAATGTGAATA
AAGATGCCGTCACAGATAGATTGGCTTCAGTGGAGACTGATATGCCTCTAACATTGAGACAGCATAGAAT
AAGTGCGACATCATCATCGGAAGAGAGTAGTAACAAAGGTCAAAGACAGTTGACTGTATCGATGAAGGAG
GGTGAAAACAATAAGCCCAGGGAGAAATCAGAAGGAAACAAGAGGAAATCCAGTTTCTCCAACAGCGCTG
ATGATATTAAATCTAAAAAAAAGAGAGAGCAAAGCAATGATATCGCTCGGGGCTTTGAGAGAGGACTGGA
ACCAGAAAAGATCATCGGAGCAACAGATTCCTGCGGTGACTTAATGTTCTTAATGAAATGGAAAGACACA
GATGAAGCTGACCTGGTTCTTGCAAAAGAAGCTAACGTGAAGTGTCCACAGATTGTGATAGCATTTTATG
AAGAGAGACTGACGTGGCACGCATATCCAGAGGATGCGGAAAACAAAGAAAAAGAAAGCGCGAAGAGCTA
GGCGGCCGCGCCGGCTCTAGATCGCGAACGCGTGAATTCTACCGGGTAGGGGAGGCGCTTTTCCCAAGGC
AGTCTGGAGCATGCGCTTTAGCAGCCCCGCTGGGCACTTGGCGCTACACAAGTGGCCTCTGGCCTCGCAC
ACATTCCACATCCACCGGTAGGCGCCAACCGGCTCCGTTCTTTGGTGGCCCCTTCGCGCCACCTTCTACT
CCTCCCCTAGTCAGGAAGTTCCCCCCCGCCCCGCAGCTCGCGTCGTGCAGGACGTGACAAATGGAAGTAG
CACGTCTCACTAGTCTCGTGCAGATGGACAGCACCGCTGAGCAATGGAAGCGGGTAGGCCTTTGGGGCAG
CGGCCAATAGCAGCTTTGCTCCTTCGCTTTCTGGGCTCAGAGGCTGGGAAGGGGTGGGTCCGGGGGCGGG
CTCAGGGGCGGGCTCAGGGGCGGGGCGGGCGCCCGAAGGTCCTCCGGAGGCCCGGCATTCTGCACGCTTC
AAAAGCGCACGTCTGCCGCGCTGTTCTCCTCTTCCTCATCTCCGGGCCTTTCGACCTGCAGCCCAAGCTT
ACCATGACCGAGTACAAGCCCACGGTGCGCCTCGCCACCCGCGACGACGTCCCCAGGGCCGTACGCACCC
TCGCCGCCGCGTTCGCCGACTACCCCGCCACGCGCCACACCGTCGATCCGGACCGCCACATCGAGCGGGT
CACCGAGCTGCAAGAACTCTTCCTCACGCGCGTCGGGCTCGACATCGGCAAGGTGTGGGTCGCGGACGAC
GGCGCCGCGGTGGCGGTCTGGACCACGCCGGAGAGCGTCGAAGCGGGGGCGGTGTTCGCCGAGATCGGCC
CGCGCATGGCCGAGTTGAGCGGTTCCCGGCTGGCCGCGCAGCAACAGATGGAAGGCCTCCTGGCGCCGCA
CCGGCCCAAGGAGCCCGCGTGGTTCCTGGCCACCGTCGGCGTCTCGCCCGACCACCAGGGCAAGGGTCTG
GGCAGCGCCGTCGTGCTCCCCGGAGTGGAGGCGGCCGAGCGCGCCGGGGTGCCCGCCTTCCTGGAGACCT
CCGCGCCCCGCAACCTCCCCTTCTACGAGCGGCTCGGCTTCACCGTCACCGCCGACGTCGAGGTGCCCGA
AGGACCGCGCACCTGGTGCATGACCCGCAAGCCCGGTGCCTGACGGGGCGCGTCTGGAACAATCAACCTC
TGGATTACAAAATTTGTGAAAGATTGACTGGTATTCTTAACTATGTTGCTCCTTTTACGCTATGTGGATA
CGCTGCTTTAATGCCTTTGTATCATGCTATTGCTTCCCGTATGGCTTTCATTTTCTCCTCCTTGTATAAA
TCCTGGTTGCTGTCTCTTTATGAGGAGTTGTGGCCCGTTGTCAGGCAACGTGGCGTGGTGTGCACTGTGT
TTGCTGACGCAACCCCCACTGGTTGGGGCATTGCCACCACCTGTCAGCTCCTTTCCGGGACTTTCGCTTT
CCCCCTCCCTATTGCCACGGCGGAACTCATCGCCGCCTGCCTTGCCCGCTGCTGGACAGGGGCTCGGCTG
TTGGGCACTGACAATTCCGTGGTGTTGTCGGGGAAGCTGACGTCCTTTCCATGGCTGCTCGCCTGTGTTG
CCACCTGGATTCTGCGCGGGACGTCCTTCTGCTACGTCCCTTCGGCCCTCAATCCAGCGGACCTTCCTTC
CCGCGGCCTGCTGCCGGCTCTGCGGCCTCTTCCGCGTCTTCGCCTTCGCCCTCAGACGAGTCGGATCTCC
CTTTGGGCCGCCTCCCCGCCTGGAATTAATTCTGCAGTCGAGACCTAGAAAAACATGGAGCAATCACAAG
TAGCAATACAGCAGCTACCAATGCTGATTGTGCCTGGCTAGAAGCACAAGAGGAGGAGGAGGTGGGTTTT
TCCAGTCACACCTCAGGTACCTTTAAGACCAATGACTTACAAGGCAGCTGTAGATCTTAGCCACTTTTTA
AAAGAAAAGAGGGGACTGGAAGGGCTAATTCACTCCCAACGAAGACAAGATATCCTTGATCTGTGGATCT
ACCACACACAAGGCTACTTCCCTGATTAGCAGAACTACACACCAGGGCCAGGGGTCAGATATCCACTGAC
CTTTGGATGGTGCTACAAGCTAGTACCAGTTGAGCCAGATAAGGTAGAAGAGGCCAATAAAGGAGAGAAC
ACCAGCTTGTTACACCCTGTGAGCCTGCATGGGATGGATGACCCGGAGAGAGAAGTGTTAGAGTGGAGGT
TTGACAGCCGCCTAGCATTTCATCACGTGGCCCGAGAGCTGCATCCGGAGTACTTCAAGAACTGCTGATA
TCGAGCTTGCTACAAGGGACTTTCCGCTGGGGACTTTCCAGGGAGGCGTGGCCTGGGCGGGACTGGGGAG
TGGCGAGCCCTCAGATCCTGCATATAAGCAGCTGCTTTTTGCCTGTACTGGGTCTCTCTGGTTAGACCAG
ATCTGAGCCTGGGAGCTCTCTGGCTAACTAGGGAACCCACTGCTTAAGCCTCAATAAAGCTTGCCTTGAG
TGCTTCAAGTAGTGTGTGCCCGTCTGTTGTGTGACTCTGGTAACTAGAGATCCCTCAGACCCTTTTAGTC
AGTGTGGAAAATCTCTAGCAGTAGTAGTTCATGTCATCTTATTATTCAGTATTTATAACTTGCAAAGAAA
TGAATATCAGAGAGTGAGAGGCCTTGACATTGCTAGCGTTTTACCGTCGACCTCTAGCTAGAGCTTGGCG
TAATCATGGTCATAGCTGTTTCCTGTGTGAAATTGTTATCCGCTCACAATTCCACACAACATACGAGCCG
GAAGCATAAAGTGTAAAGCCTGGGGTGCCTAATGAGTGAGCTAACTCACATTAATTGCGTTGCGCTCACT
GCCCGCTTTCCAGTCGGGAAACCTGTCGTGCCAGCTGCATTAATGAATCGGCCAACGCGCGGGGAGAGGC
GGTTTGCGTATTGGGCGCTCTTCCGCTTCCTCGCTCACTGACTCGCTGCGCTCGGTCGTTCGGCTGCGGC
GAGCGGTATCAGCTCACTCAAAGGCGGTAATACGGTTATCCACAGAATCAGGGGATAACGCAGGAAAGAA
CATGTGAGCAAAAGGCCAGCAAAAGGCCAGGAACCGTAAAAAGGCCGCGTTGCTGGCGTTTTTCCATAGG
CTCCGCCCCCCTGACGAGCATCACAAAAATCGACGCTCAAGTCAGAGGTGGCGAAACCCGACAGGACTAT
AAAGATACCAGGCGTTTCCCCCTGGAAGCTCCCTCGTGCGCTCTCCTGTTCCGACCCTGCCGCTTACCGG
ATACCTGTCCGCCTTTCTCCCTTCGGGAAGCGTGGCGCTTTCTCATAGCTCACGCTGTAGGTATCTCAGT
TCGGTGTAGGTCGTTCGCTCCAAGCTGGGCTGTGTGCACGAACCCCCCGTTCAGCCCGACCGCTGCGCCT
TATCCGGTAACTATCGTCTTGAGTCCAACCCGGTAAGACACGACTTATCGCCACTGGCAGCAGCCACTGG
TAACAGGATTAGCAGAGCGAGGTATGTAGGCGGTGCTACAGAGTTCTTGAAGTGGTGGCCTAACTACGGC
TACACTAGAAGAACAGTATTTGGTATCTGCGCTCTGCTGAAGCCAGTTACCTTCGGAAAAAGAGTTGGTA
GCTCTTGATCCGGCAAACAAACCACCGCTGGTAGCGGTTTTTTTGTTTGCAAGCAGCAGATTACGCGCAG
AAAAAAAGGATCTCAAGAAGATCCTTTGATCTTTTCTACGGGGTCTGACGCTCAGTGGAACGAAAACTCA
CGTTAAGGGATTTTGGTCATGAGATTATCAAAAAGGATCTTCACCTAGATCCTTTTAAATTAAAAATGAA
GTTTTAAATCAATCTAAAGTATATATGAGTAAACTTGGTCTGACAGTTACCAATGCTTAATCAGTGAGGC
ACCTATCTCAGCGATCTGTCTATTTCGTTCATCCATAGTTGCCTGACTCCCCGTCGTGTAGATAACTACG
ATACGGGAGGGCTTACCATCTGGCCCCAGTGCTGCAATGATACCGCGAGACCCACGCTCACCGGCTCCAG
ATTTATCAGCAATAAACCAGCCAGCCGGAAGGGCCGAGCGCAGAAGTGGTCCTGCAACTTTATCCGCCTC
CATCCAGTCTATTAATTGTTGCCGGGAAGCTAGAGTAAGTAGTTCGCCAGTTAATAGTTTGCGCAACGTT
GTTGCCATTGCTACAGGCATCGTGGTGTCACGCTCGTCGTTTGGTATGGCTTCATTCAGCTCCGGTTCCC
AACGATCAAGGCGAGTTACATGATCCCCCATGTTGTGCAAAAAAGCGGTTAGCTCCTTCGGTCCTCCGAT
CGTTGTCAGAAGTAAGTTGGCCGCAGTGTTATCACTCATGGTTATGGCAGCACTGCATAATTCTCTTACT
GTCATGCCATCCGTAAGATGCTTTTCTGTGACTGGTGAGTACTCAACCAAGTCATTCTGAGAATAGTGTA
TGCGGCGACCGAGTTGCTCTTGCCCGGCGTCAATACGGGATAATACCGCGCCACATAGCAGAACTTTAAA
AGTGCTCATCATTGGAAAACGTTCTTCGGGGCGAAAACTCTCAAGGATCTTACCGCTGTTGAGATCCAGT
TCGATGTAACCCACTCGTGCACCCAACTGATCTTCAGCATCTTTTACTTTCACCAGCGTTTCTGGGTGAG
CAAAAACAGGAAGGCAAAATGCCGCAAAAAAGGGAATAAGGGCGACACGGAAATGTTGAATACTCATACT
CTTCCTTTTTCAATATTATTGAAGCATTTATCAGGGTTATTGTCTCATGAGCGGATACATATTTGAATGT
ATTTAGAAAAATAAACAAATAGGGGTTCCGCGCACATTTCCCCGAAAAGTGCCACCTGACGTCGACGGAT
CGGGAGATCAACTTGTTTATTGCAGCTTATAATGGTTACAAATAAAGCAATAGCATCACAAATTTCACAA
ATAAAGCATTTTTTTCACTGCATTCTAGTTGTGGTTTGTCCAAACTCATCAATGTATCTTATCATGTCTG
GATCAACTGGATAACTCAAGCTAACCAAAATCATCCCAAACTTCCCACCCCATACCCTATTACCACTGCC
AATTACCTAGTGGTTTCATTTACTCTAAACCTGTGATTCCTCTGAATTATTTTCATTTTAAAGAAATTGT
ATTTGTTAAATATGTACTACAAACTTAGTAGTTTTTAAAGAAATTGTATTTGTTAAATATGTACTACAAA
CTTAGTAGT
