>Addgene plasmid #43969 | N112 nLV EF-1a-PGK-Puro Gal4-HP1a CS | addgene partial sequence | sequence record 64858 | MSCV_C_rev2 5'-ggccagaggccacttgtgtagcgcc-3'
AGCGCATGCTCCAGACTGCCTTGGGAAAAGCGCCTCCCCTACCCGGTAGAATTCACGCGTTCGCGATCTA
GAGCCGGCGCGGCCGCCTAGCTCTTCGCGCTTTCTTTTTCTTTGTTTTCCGCATCCTCTGGATATGCGTG
CCACGTCAGTCTCTCTTCATAAAATGCTATCACAATCTGTGGACACTTCACGTTAGCTTCTTTTGCAAGA
ACCAGGTCAGCTTCATCTGTGTCTTTCCATTTCATTAAGAACATTAAGTCACCGCAGGAATCTGTTGCTC
CGATGATCTTTTCTGGTTCCAGTCCTCTCTCAAAGCCCCGAGCGATATCATTGCTTTGCTCTCTCTTTTT
TTTAGATTTAATATCATCAGCGCTGTTGGAGAAACTGGATTTCCTCTTGTTTCCTTCTGATTTCTCCCTG
GGCTTATTGTTTTCACCCTCCTTCATCGATACAGTCAACTGTCTTTGACCTTTGTTACTACTCTCTTCCG
ATGATGATGTCGCACTTATTCTATGCTGTCTCAATGTTAGAGGCATATCAGTCTCCACTGAAGCCAATCT
ATCTGTGACGGCATCTTTATTCACATTATCTTGTACAAATAATCCTGTTAACAATGCTTTTATATCCTGT
AAAGAATCCATTTTCAAAATCATGTCAAGGTCTTCTCGAGGAAAAATCAGTAGAAATAGCTGTTCCAGTC
TTTCTAGCCTTGATTCCACTTCTGTCAGATGTGCCCTAGTCAGCGGAGACCTTTTGGTTTTGGGAGAGTA
GCGACACTCCCAGTTGTTCTTCAGACACTTGGCGCACTTCGGTTTTTCTTTGGAGCACTTGAGCTTTTTA
AGTCGGCAAATATCGCA
